Addgene plasmid #105579: LENC-shTAF12.364
Purpose: retrovirally express TAF12 shRNA with Neo resistance and mCherry marker
Depositing lab: Christopher Vakoc. Depositing organization: Cold Spring Harbor Laboratory. Publication: A TFIID-SAGA Perturbation that Targets MYB and Suppresses Acute Myeloid Leukemia. Xu Y, Milazzo JP, Somerville TDD, Tarumoto Y, Huang YH, Ostrander EL, Wilkinson JE, Challen GA, Vakoc CR. Cancer Cell. 2018 Jan 8;33(1):13-28.e8. doi: 10.1016/j.ccell.2017.12.002. PubMed 29316427.
Backbone
  Vector backbone: LENC(MSCV-LTR-mirE-shRNA-PGK-neo-IRES-mCherry)
  Vector type: Mammalian Expression, Retroviral, RNAi
  Selectable markers: Neomycin (select with G418)
Growth in bacteria
  Bacterial resistance: Ampicillin, 100 μg/mL
  Growth temperature: 37°C
  Growth strain: NEB Stable
  Copy number: Unknown
Gene/Insert
  Gene/Insert name: TAF12 shRNA #364
  gRNA/shRNA sequence: TGCTGTTGACAGTGAGCGACAGGTATTGACCAAGAAGAAATAGTGAAGCCACAGATGTATTTCTTCTTGGTCAATACCTGGTGCCTACTGCCTCGGA
  Species: M. musculus (mouse)
  Promoter: MSCV-LTR
  Cloning method: Restriction Enzyme; 5′ cloning site XhoI (unknown if destroyed); 3′ cloning site EcoRI (unknown if destroyed)
  Sequencing primers: 5′ TGT TTG AAT GAG GCT TCA GTA C
Terms and licenses: Academic/Nonprofit Terms; Industry Terms: Not Available to Industry
How to cite: LENC-shTAF12.364 was a gift from Christopher Vakoc (Addgene plasmid # 105579 ; http://n2t.net/addgene:105579 ; RRID:Addgene_105579)
