[The description below was written by a language model from this plasmid's Addgene catalogue record and pLannotate feature annotations shown in this document.]
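Description:
LENC-shTAF12.364 is an MSCV-based gammaretroviral RNAi vector that delivers a microRNA-embedded short hairpin RNA against mouse TAF12 into mammalian cells. The proviral region is bounded by murine embryonic stem cell virus 5′ and 3′ LTRs and carries the Ψ packaging signal with a truncated, start-codon-less gag segment, which together allow the transcript to be packaged into viral particles when the structural genes are supplied in trans by a packaging cell line. In bacteria the plasmid is maintained through a high-copy ColE1/pUC-type origin and an ampicillin resistance gene. The remaining lac, rop, bom, tetracycline-resistance and env annotations are short fragments left over from the backbone's construction.

The 5′ LTR acts as the promoter for the shRNA, which sits in a miR-30-derived (mirE) scaffold cloned between XhoI and EcoRI sites. The feature tables annotate only the 3′ miR-30a flank, leaving the hairpin itself and the upstream flank unlabelled in the gap after gag. Embedding the hairpin in a microRNA context lets a Pol II transcript be processed by the endogenous miRNA machinery into a mature guide strand. Downstream, a mouse PGK promoter drives a bicistronic cassette of the neomycin resistance gene, an EMCV IRES and mCherry, so transduced cells can be selected with G418 and tracked or sorted by red fluorescence.

The two sequence records, about 8.1 kb each, differ by 30 nt but show the same feature order. The associated publication concerns perturbation of TFIID and SAGA complexes in acute myeloid leukemia, consistent with use for TAF12 knockdown studies.
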