Features (pLannotate 1.2.2; 21 found; start..end, strand, type, name):
    579..920     +  misc_feature   MESV Ψ: packaging signal of murine embryonic stem cell virus
    987..1403    +  CDS            gag (truncated): truncated Moloney murine leukemia virus (MMLV) gag gene lacking the start codon
   1634..1760    +  ncRNA          3' miR-30a: sequence downstream of the 71-nt precursor of the human miR-30a microRNA (Zeng et al., 2002) miRNA
   1790..2289    +  promoter       PGK promoter: mouse phosphoglycerate kinase 1 promoter
   2303..3106    +  CDS            NeoR/KanR: aminoglycoside phosphotransferase from Tn5; aph(3')-II (or nptII); confers resistance to neomycin, kanamycin, and G418 (Geneticin®)
   3129..3680    +  misc_feature   IRES: internal ribosome entry site (IRES) of the encephalomyocarditis virus (EMCV)
   3692..4399    +  CDS            mCherry: mCherry is a basic (constitutively fluorescent) red fluorescent protein published in 2004, derived from Discosoma sp.. It is reported to be a very rapidly-maturing monomer with low acid sensitivity.
   4469..4983    +  LTR            3' LTR: 3' long terminal repeat from murine embryonic stem cell virus
   5176..5192    -  protein_bind   lac operator: The lac repressor binds to the lac operator to inhibit transcription in E. coli. This inhibition can be relieved by adding lactose or isopropyl-β-D-thiogalactopyranoside (IPTG). lac repressor encoded by lacI
   5200..5230    -  promoter       lac promoter: promoter for the E. coli lac operon
   5245..5266    -  protein_bind   CAP binding site: CAP binding activates transcription in the presence of cAMP. E. coli catabolite activator protein
   5279..5371    -  CDS            lacI (fragment): lac repressor; lacI; The lac repressor binds to the lac operator to inhibit transcription in E. coli. This inhibition can be relieved by adding lactose or isopropyl-β-D-thiogalactopyranoside (IPTG).
   5554..6142    -  rep_origin     ori: high-copy-number ColE1/pMB1/pBR322/pUC origin of replication
   6313..7173    -  CDS            AmpR: β-lactamase; bla; confers resistance to ampicillin, carbenicillin, and related antibiotics
   7174..7278    -  promoter       AmpR promoter: bla
   7373..7408    +  CDS            rop (fragment): Rop protein, which maintains plasmids at low copy number; rop
   7510..7609    +  misc_feature   bom (fragment): basis of mobility region from pBR322
   7615..7764    -  CDS            lacZα (fragment): LacZα fragment of β-galactosidase; lacZ fragment
   7764..7965    -  CDS            TcR (fragment): tetracycline efflux protein; tet; confers resistance to tetracycline
   7966..8064    +  CDS            env (fragment): murine leukemia virus gPr80 envelope polyprotein precursor; env; proteolytically cleaved into gp70SU and p15TM subunits
   8106..515     +  LTR            5' LTR (across the origin): 5' long terminal repeat from murine embryonic stem cell virus
>Addgene plasmid #105579 | LENC-shTAF12.364 | depositor full sequence | sequence record 200617 | LENC-shTAF12.364 sequence 8107 bps
TGAAAGACCCCACCTGTAGGTTTGGCAAGCTAGCTTAAGTAACGCCATTTTGCAAGGCATGGAAAATACA
TAACTGAGAATAGAGAAGTTCAGATCAAGGTTAGGAACAGAGAGACAGCAGAATATGGGCCAAACAGGAT
ATCTGTGGTAAGCAGTTCCTGCCCCGGCTCAGGGCCAAGAACAGATGGTCCCCAGATGCGGTCCCGCCCT
CAGCAGTTTCTAGAGAACCATCAGATGTTTCCAGGGTGCCCCAAGGACCTGAAATGACCCTGTGCCTTAT
TTGAACTAACCAATCAGTTCGCTTCTCGCTTCTGTTCGCGCGCTTCTGCTCCCCGAGCTCAATAAAAGAG
CCCACAACCCCTCACTCGGCGCGCCAGTCCTCCGATAGACTGCGTCGCCCGGGTACCCGTATTCCCAATA
AAGCCTCTTGCTGTTTGCATCCGAATCGTGGACTCGCTGATCCTTGGGAGGGTCTCCTCAGATTGATTGA
CTGCCCACCTCGGGGGTCTTTCATTTGGAGGTTCCACCGAGATTTGGAGACCCCTGCCCAGGGACCACCG
ACCCCCCCGCCGGGAGGTAAGCTGGCCAGCGGTCGTTTCGTGTCTGTCTCTGTCTTTGTGCGTGTTTGTG
CCGGCATCTAATGTTTGCGCCTGCGTCTGTACTAGTTAGCTAACTAGCTCTGTATCTGGCGGACCCGTGG
TGGAACTGACGAGTTCTGAACACCCGGCCGCAACCCTGGGAGACGTCCCAGGGACTTTGGGGGCCGTTTT
TGTGGCCCGACCTGAGGAAGGGAGTCGATGTGGAATCCGACCCCGTCAGGATATGTGGTTCTGGTAGGAG
ACGAGAACCTAAAACAGTTCCCGCCTCCGTCTGAATTTTTGCTTTCGGTTTGGAACCGAAGCCGCGCGTC
TTGTCTGCTGCAGCGCTGCAGCATCGTTCTGTGTTGTCTCTGTCTGACTGTGTTTCTGTATTTGTCTGAA
AATTAGGGCCAGACTGTTACCACTCCCTTAAGTTTGACCTTAGGTCACTGGAAAGATGTCGAGCGGATCG
CTCACAACCAGTCGGTAGATGTCAAGAAGAGACGTTGGGTTACCTTCTGCTCTGCAGAATGGCCAACCTT
TAACGTCGGATGGCCGCGAGACGGCACCTTTAACCGAGACCTCATCACCCAGGTTAAGATCAAGGTCTTT
TCACCTGGCCCGCATGGACACCCAGACCAGGTCCCCTACATCGTGACCTGGGAAGCCTTGGCTTTTGACC
CCCCTCCCTGGGTCAAGCCCTTTGTACACCCTAAGCCTCCGCCTCCTCTTCCTCCATCCGCCCCGTCTCT
CCCCCTTGAACCTCCTCGTTCGACCCCGCCTCGATCCTCCCTTTATCCAGCCCTCACTCCTTCTCTAGGC
GCCGGAATTAGATCTCTCGACTAGGGATAACAGGGTAATTGTTTGAATGAGGCTTCAGTACTTTACAGAA
TCGTTGCCTGCACATCTTGGAAACACTTGCTGGGATTACTTCGACTTCTTAACCCAACAGAAGGCTCGAG
AAGGTATATTGCTGTTGACAGTGAGCGACAGGTATTGACCAAGAAGAAATAGTGAAGCCACAGATGTATT
TCTTCTTGGTCAATACCTGGTGCCTACTGCCTCGGACTTCAAGGGGCTAGAATTCGAGCAATTATCTTGT
TTACTAAAACTGAATACCTTGCTATCTCTTTGATACATTTTTACAAAGCTGAATTAAAATGGTATAAATT
AAATCACTTTTTTCAATTGACGCGTGATCTAATTCTACCGGGTAGGGGAGGCGCTTTTCCCAAGGCAGTC
TGGAGCATGCGCTTTAGCAGCCCCGCTGGGCACTTGGCGCTACACAAGTGGCCTCTGGCCTCGCACACAT
TCCACATCCACCGGTAGGCGCCAACCGGCTCCGTTCTTTGGTGGCCCCTTCGCGCCACCTTCTACTCCTC
CCCTAGTCAGGAAGTTCCCCCCCGCCCCGCAGCTCGCGTCGTGCAGGACGTGACAAATGGAAGTAGCACG
TCTCACTAGTCTCGTGCAGATGGACAGCACCGCTGAGCAATGGAAGCGGGTAGGCCTTTGGGGCAGCGGC
CAATAGCAGCTTTGCTCCTTCGCTTTCTGGGCTCAGAGGCTGGGAAGGGGTGGGTCCGGGGGCGGGCTCA
GGGGCGGGCTCAGGGGCGGGGCGGGCGCCCGAAGGTCCTCCGGAGGCCCGGCATTCTGCACGCTTCAAAA
GCGCACGTCTGCCGCGCTGTTCTCCTCTTCCTCATCTCCGGGCCTTTCGACCTGCAGCCAATATGGGATC
GGCCATTGAACAAGATGGATTGCACGCAGGTTCTCCGGCCGCTTGGGTGGAGAGGCTATTCGGCTATGAC
TGGGCACAACAGACAATCGGCTGCTCTGATGCCGCCGTGTTCCGGCTGTCAGCGCAGGGGCGCCCGGTTC
TTTTTGTCAAGACCGACCTGTCCGGTGCCCTGAATGAACTGCAGGACGAGGCAGCGCGGCTATCGTGGCT
GGCCACGACGGGCGTTCCTTGCGCAGCTGTGCTCGACGTTGTCACTGAAGCGGGAAGGGACTGGCTGCTA
TTGGGCGAAGTGCCGGGGCAGGATCTCCTGTCATCTCACCTTGCTCCTGCCGAGAAAGTATCCATCATGG
CTGATGCAATGCGGCGGCTGCATACGCTTGATCCGGCTACCTGCCCATTCGACCACCAAGCGAAACATCG
CATCGAGCGAGCACGTACTCGGATGGAAGCCGGTCTTGTCGATCAGGATGATCTGGACGAAGAGCATCAG
GGGCTCGCGCCAGCCGAACTGTTCGCCAGGCTCAAGGCGCGCATGCCCGACGGCGAGGATCTCGTCGTGA
CCCATGGCGATGCCTGCTTGCCGAATATCATGGTGGAAAATGGCCGCTTTTCTGGATTCATCGACTGTGG
CCGGCTGGGTGTGGCGGACCGCTATCAGGACATAGCGTTGGCTACCCGTGATATTGCTGAAGAGCTTGGC
GGCGAATGGGCTGACCGCTTCCTCGTGCTTTACGGTATCGCCGCTCCCGATTCGCAGCGCATCGCCTTCT
ATCGCCTTCTTGACGAGTTCTTCTGAGCAATTCCGCCCCCCCCCCCTAACGTTACTGGCCGAAGCCGCTT
GGAATAAGGCCGGTGTGCGTTTGTCTATATGTTATTTTCCACCATATTGCCGTCTTTTGGCAATGTGAGG
GCCCGGAAACCTGGCCCTGTCTTCTTGACGAGCATTCCTAGGGGTCTTTCCCCTCTCGCCAAAGGAATGC
AAGGTCTGTTGAATGTCGTGAAGGAAGCAGTTCCTCTGGAAGCTTCTTGAAGACAAACAACGTCTGTAGC
GACCCTTTGCAGGCAGCGGAACCCCCCACCTGGCGACAGGTGCCTCTGCGGCCAAAAGCCACGTGTATAA
GATACACCTGCAAAGGCGGCACAACCCCAGTGCCACGTTGTGAGTTGGATAGTTGTGGAAAGAGTCAAAT
GGCTCTCCTCAAGCGTATTCAACAAGGGGCTGAAGGATGCCCAGAAGGTACCCCATTGTATGGGATCTGA
TCTGGGGCCTCGGTGCACATGCTTTACATGTGTTTAGTCGAGGTTAAAAAACGTCTAGGCCCCCCGAACC
ACGGGGACGTGGTTTTCCTTTGAAAAACACGATGATAATATGGCCACAACCATGGTGAGCAAGGGCGAGG
AGGATAACATGGCCATCATCAAGGAGTTCATGCGCTTCAAGGTGCACATGGAGGGCTCCGTGAACGGCCA
CGAGTTCGAGATCGAGGGCGAGGGCGAGGGCCGCCCCTACGAGGGCACCCAGACCGCCAAGCTGAAGGTG
ACCAAGGGTGGCCCCCTGCCCTTCGCCTGGGACATCCTGTCCCCTCAGTTCATGTACGGCTCCAAGGCCT
ACGTGAAGCACCCCGCCGACATCCCCGACTACTTGAAGCTGTCCTTCCCCGAGGGCTTCAAGTGGGAGCG
CGTGATGAACTTCGAGGACGGCGGCGTGGTGACCGTGACCCAGGACTCCTCCCTGCAGGACGGCGAGTTC
ATCTACAAGGTGAAGCTGCGCGGCACCAACTTCCCCTCCGACGGCCCCGTAATGCAGAAGAAGACCATGG
GCTGGGAGGCCTCCTCCGAGCGGATGTACCCCGAGGACGGCGCCCTGAAGGGCGAGATCAAGCAGAGGCT
GAAGCTGAAGGACGGCGGCCACTACGACGCTGAGGTCAAGACCACCTACAAGGCCAAGAAGCCCGTGCAG
CTGCCCGGCGCCTACAACGTCAACATCAAGTTGGACATCACCTCCCACAACGAGGACTACACCATCGTGG
AACAGTACGAACGCGCCGAGGGCCGCCACTCCACCGGCGGCATGGACGAGCTGTACAAGTAAGTCGACCT
GCAGCCAAGCTTATCGATAAAATAAAAGATTTTATTTAGTCTCCAGAAAAAGGGGGGAATGAAAGACCCC
ACCTGTAGGTTTGGCAAGCTAGCTTAAGTAACGCCATTTTGCAAGGCATGGAAAATACATAACTGAGAAT
AGAGAAGTTCAGATCAAGGTTAGGAACAGAGAGACAGCAGAATATGGGCCAAACAGGATATCTGTGGTAA
GCAGTTCCTGCCCCGGCTCAGGGCCAAGAACAGATGGTCCCCAGATGCGGTCCCGCCCTCAGCAGTTTCT
AGAGAACCATCAGATGTTTCCAGGGTGCCCCAAGGACCTGAAATGACCCTGTGCCTTATTTGAACTAACC
AATCAGTTCGCTTCTCGCTTCTGTTCGCGCGCTTCTGCTCCCCGAGCTCAATAAAAGAGCCCACAACCCC
TCACTCGGCGCGCCAGTCCTCCGATAGACTGCGTCGCCCGGGTACCCGTGTATCCAATAAACCCTCTTGC
AGTTGCATCCGACTTGTGGTCTCGCTGTTCCTTGGGAGGGTCTCCTCTGAGTGATTGACTACCCGTCAGC
GGGGGTCTTTCATGGGTAACAGTTTCTTGAAGTTGGAGAACAACATTCTGAGGGTAGGAGTCGAATATTA
AGTAATCCTGACTCAATTAGCCACTGTTTTGAATCCACATACTCCAATACTCCTGAAATAGTTCATTATG
GACAGCGCAGAAGAGCTGGGGAGAATTAATTCGTAATCATGGTCATAGCTGTTTCCTGTGTGAAATTGTT
ATCCGCTCACAATTCCACACAACATACGAGCCGGAAGCATAAAGTGTAAAGCCTGGGGTGCCTAATGAGT
GAGCTAACTCACATTAATTGCGTTGCGCTCACTGCCCGCTTTCCAGTCGGGAAACCTGTCGTGCCAGCTG
CATTAATGAATCGGCCAACGCGCGGGGAGAGGCGGTTTGCGTATTGGGCGCTCTTCCGCTTCCTCGCTCA
CTGACTCGCTGCGCTCGGTCGTTCGGCTGCGGCGAGCGGTATCAGCTCACTCAAAGGCGGTAATACGGTT
ATCCACAGAATCAGGGGATAACGCAGGAAAGAACATGTGAGCAAAAGGCCAGCAAAAGGCCAGGAACCGT
AAAAAGGCCGCGTTGCTGGCGTTTTTCCATAGGCTCCGCCCCCCTGACGAGCATCACAAAAATCGACGCT
CAAGTCAGAGGTGGCGAAACCCGACAGGACTATAAAGATACCAGGCGTTTCCCCCTGGAAGCTCCCTCGT
GCGCTCTCCTGTTCCGACCCTGCCGCTTACCGGATACCTGTCCGCCTTTCTCCCTTCGGGAAGCGTGGCG
CTTTCTCATAGCTCACGCTGTAGGTATCTCAGTTCGGTGTAGGTCGTTCGCTCCAAGCTGGGCTGTGTGC
ACGAACCCCCCGTTCAGCCCGACCGCTGCGCCTTATCCGGTAACTATCGTCTTGAGTCCAACCCGGTAAG
ACACGACTTATCGCCACTGGCAGCAGCCACTGGTAACAGGATTAGCAGAGCGAGGTATGTAGGCGGTGCT
ACAGAGTTCTTGAAGTGGTGGCCTAACTACGGCTACACTAGAAGGACAGTATTTGGTATCTGCGCTCTGC
TGAAGCCAGTTACCTTCGGAAAAAGAGTTGGTAGCTCTTGATCCGGCAAACAAACCACCGCTGGTAGCGG
TGGTTTTTTTGTTTGCAAGCAGCAGATTACGCGCAGAAAAAAAGGATCTCAAGAAGATCCTTTGATCTTT
TCTACGGGGTCTGACGCTCAGTGGAACGAAAACTCACGTTAAGGGATTTTGGTCATGAGATTATCAAAAA
GGATCTTCACCTAGATCCTTTTAAATTAAAAATGAAGTTTTAAATCAATCTAAAGTATATATGAGTAAAC
TTGGTCTGACAGTTACCAATGCTTAATCAGTGAGGCACCTATCTCAGCGATCTGTCTATTTCGTTCATCC
ATAGTTGCCTGACTCCCCGTCGTGTAGATAACTACGATACGGGAGGGCTTACCATCTGGCCCCAGTGCTG
CAATGATACCGCGAGACCCACGCTCACCGGCTCCAGATTTATCAGCAATAAACCAGCCAGCCGGAAGGGC
CGAGCGCAGAAGTGGTCCTGCAACTTTATCCGCCTCCATCCAGTCTATTAATTGTTGCCGGGAAGCTAGA
GTAAGTAGTTCGCCAGTTAATAGTTTGCGCAACGTTGTTGCCATTGCTACAGGCATCGTGGTGTCACGCT
CGTCGTTTGGTATGGCTTCATTCAGCTCCGGTTCCCAACGATCAAGGCGAGTTACATGATCCCCCATGTT
GTGCAAAAAAGCGGTTAGCTCCTTCGGTCCTCCGATCGTTGTCAGAAGTAAGTTGGCCGCAGTGTTATCA
CTCATGGTTATGGCAGCACTGCATAATTCTCTTACTGTCATGCCATCCGTAAGATGCTTTTCTGTGACTG
GTGAGTACTCAACCAAGTCATTCTGAGAATAGTGTATGCGGCGACCGAGTTGCTCTTGCCCGGCGTCAAT
ACGGGATAATACCGCGCCACATAGCAGAACTTTAAAAGTGCTCATCATTGGAAAACGTTCTTCGGGGCGA
AAACTCTCAAGGATCTTACCGCTGTTGAGATCCAGTTCGATGTAACCCACTCGTGCACCCAACTGATCTT
CAGCATCTTTTACTTTCACCAGCGTTTCTGGGTGAGCAAAAACAGGAAGGCAAAATGCCGCAAAAAAGGG
AATAAGGGCGACACGGAAATGTTGAATACTCATACTCTTCCTTTTTCAATATTATTGAAGCATTTATCAG
GGTTATTGTCTCATGAGCGGATACATATTTGAATGTATTTAGAAAAATAAACAAATAGGGGTTCCGCGCA
CATTTCCCCGAAAAGTGCCACCTGACGTCTAAGAAACCATTATTATCATGACATTAACCTATAAAAATAG
GCGTATCACGAGGCCCTTTCGTCTCGCGCGTTTCGGTGATGACGGTGAAAACCTCTGACACATGCAGCTC
CCGGAGACGGTCACAGCTTGTCTGTAAGCGGATGCCGGGAGCAGACAAGCCCGTCAGGGCGCGTCAGCGG
GTGTTGGCGGGTGTCGGGGCTGGCTTAACTATGCGGCATCAGAGCAGATTGTACTGAGAGTGCACCATAT
GCGGTGTGAAATACCGCACAGATGCGTAAGGAGAAAATACCGCATCAGGCGCCATTCGCCATTCAGGCTG
CGCAACTGTTGGGAAGGGCGATCGGTGCGGGCCTCTTCGCTATTACGCCAGCTGGCGAAAGGGGGATGTG
CTGCAAGGCGATTAAGTTGGGTAACGCCAGGGTTTTCCCAGTCACGACGTTGTAAAACGACGGCGCAAGG
AATGGTGCATGCAAGGAGATGGCGCCCAACAGTCCCCCGGCCACGGGGCCTGCCACCATACCCACGCCGA
AACAAGCGCTCATGAGCCCGAAGTGGCGAGCCCGATCTTCCCCATCGGTGATGTCGGCGATATAGGCGCC
AGCAACCGCACCTGTGGCGCCGGTGATGCCGGCCACGATGCGTCCGGCGTAGAGGCGATTAGTCCAATTT
GTTAAAGACAGGATATCAGTGGTCCAGGCTCTAGTTTTGACTCAACAATATCACCAGCTGAAGCCTATAG
AGTACGAGCCATAGATAAAATAAAAGATTTTATTTAGTCTCCAGAAAAAGGGGGGAA
