Features (pLannotate 1.2.2; 21 found; start..end, strand, type, name):
    579..920     +  misc_feature   MESV Ψ: packaging signal of murine embryonic stem cell virus
    987..1403    +  CDS            gag (truncated): truncated Moloney murine leukemia virus (MMLV) gag gene lacking the start codon
   1634..1760    +  ncRNA          3' miR-30a: sequence downstream of the 71-nt precursor of the human miR-30a microRNA (Zeng et al., 2002) miRNA
   1790..2289    +  promoter       PGK promoter: mouse phosphoglycerate kinase 1 promoter
   2303..3106    +  CDS            NeoR/KanR: aminoglycoside phosphotransferase from Tn5; aph(3')-II (or nptII); confers resistance to neomycin, kanamycin, and G418 (Geneticin®)
   3217..3679    +  misc_feature   IRES: internal ribosome entry site (IRES) of the encephalomyocarditis virus (EMCV)
   3693..4400    +  CDS            mCherry: mCherry is a basic (constitutively fluorescent) red fluorescent protein published in 2004, derived from Discosoma sp.. It is reported to be a very rapidly-maturing monomer with low acid sensitivity.
   4470..4984    +  LTR            3' LTR: 3' long terminal repeat from murine embryonic stem cell virus
   5146..5162    -  protein_bind   lac operator: The lac repressor binds to the lac operator to inhibit transcription in E. coli. This inhibition can be relieved by adding lactose or isopropyl-β-D-thiogalactopyranoside (IPTG). lac repressor encoded by lacI
   5170..5200    -  promoter       lac promoter: promoter for the E. coli lac operon
   5215..5236    -  protein_bind   CAP binding site: CAP binding activates transcription in the presence of cAMP. E. coli catabolite activator protein
   5249..5341    -  CDS            lacI (fragment): lac repressor; lacI; The lac repressor binds to the lac operator to inhibit transcription in E. coli. This inhibition can be relieved by adding lactose or isopropyl-β-D-thiogalactopyranoside (IPTG).
   5524..6112    -  rep_origin     ori: high-copy-number ColE1/pMB1/pBR322/pUC origin of replication
   6283..7143    -  CDS            AmpR: β-lactamase; bla; confers resistance to ampicillin, carbenicillin, and related antibiotics
   7144..7248    -  promoter       AmpR promoter: bla
   7343..7378    +  CDS            rop (fragment): Rop protein, which maintains plasmids at low copy number; rop
   7480..7579    +  misc_feature   bom (fragment): basis of mobility region from pBR322
   7585..7734    -  CDS            lacZα (fragment): LacZα fragment of β-galactosidase; lacZ fragment
   7734..7935    -  CDS            TcR (fragment): tetracycline efflux protein; tet; confers resistance to tetracycline
   7936..8034    +  CDS            env (fragment): murine leukemia virus gPr80 envelope polyprotein precursor; env; proteolytically cleaved into gp70SU and p15TM subunits
   8076..515     +  LTR            5' LTR (across the origin): 5' long terminal repeat from murine embryonic stem cell virus
>Addgene plasmid #105579 | LENC-shTAF12.364 | addgene full sequence | sequence record 204176 | Addgene NGS Result
TGAAAGACCCCACCTGTAGGTTTGGCAAGCTAGCTTAAGTAACGCCATTTTGCAAGGCATGGAAAATACA
TAACTGAGAATAGAGAAGTTCAGATCAAGGTTAGGAACAGAGAGACAGCAGAATATGGGCCAAACAGGAT
ATCTGTGGTAAGCAGTTCCTGCCCCGGCTCAGGGCCAAGAACAGATGGTCCCCAGATGCGGTCCCGCCCT
CAGCAGTTTCTAGAGAACCATCAGATGTTTCCAGGGTGCCCCAAGGACCTGAAATGACCCTGTGCCTTAT
TTGAACTAACCAATCAGTTCGCTTCTCGCTTCTGTTCGCGCGCTTCTGCTCCCCGAGCTCAATAAAAGAG
CCCACAACCCCTCACTCGGCGCGCCAGTCCTCCGATAGACTGCGTCGCCCGGGTACCCGTATTCCCAATA
AAGCCTCTTGCTGTTTGCATCCGAATCGTGGACTCGCTGATCCTTGGGAGGGTCTCCTCAGATTGATTGA
CTGCCCACCTCGGGGGTCTTTCATTTGGAGGTTCCACCGAGATTTGGAGACCCCTGCCCAGGGACCACCG
ACCCCCCCGCCGGGAGGTAAGCTGGCCAGCGGTCGTTTCGTGTCTGTCTCTGTCTTTGTGCGTGTTTGTG
CCGGCATCTAATGTTTGCGCCTGCGTCTGTACTAGTTAGCTAACTAGCTCTGTATCTGGCGGACCCGTGG
TGGAACTGACGAGTTCTGAACACCCGGCCGCAACCCTGGGAGACGTCCCAGGGACTTTGGGGGCCGTTTT
TGTGGCCCGACCTGAGGAAGGGAGTCGATGTGGAATCCGACCCCGTCAGGATATGTGGTTCTGGTAGGAG
ACGAGAACCTAAAACAGTTCCCGCCTCCGTCTGAATTTTTGCTTTCGGTTTGGAACCGAAGCCGCGCGTC
TTGTCTGCTGCAGCGCTGCAGCATCGTTCTGTGTTGTCTCTGTCTGACTGTGTTTCTGTATTTGTCTGAA
AATTAGGGCCAGACTGTTACCACTCCCTTAAGTTTGACCTTAGGTCACTGGAAAGATGTCGAGCGGATCG
CTCACAACCAGTCGGTAGATGTCAAGAAGAGACGTTGGGTTACCTTCTGCTCTGCAGAATGGCCAACCTT
TAACGTCGGATGGCCGCGAGACGGCACCTTTAACCGAGACCTCATCACCCAGGTTAAGATCAAGGTCTTT
TCACCTGGCCCGCATGGACACCCAGACCAGGTCCCCTACATCGTGACCTGGGAAGCCTTGGCTTTTGACC
CCCCTCCCTGGGTCAAGCCCTTTGTACACCCTAAGCCTCCGCCTCCTCTTCCTCCATCCGCCCCGTCTCT
CCCCCTTGAACCTCCTCGTTCGACCCCGCCTCGATCCTCCCTTTATCCAGCCCTCACTCCTTCTCTAGGC
GCCGGAATTAGATCTCTCGACTAGGGATAACAGGGTAATTGTTTGAATGAGGCTTCAGTACTTTACAGAA
TCGTTGCCTGCACATCTTGGAAACACTTGCTGGGATTACTTCGACTTCTTAACCCAACAGAAGGCTCGAG
AAGGTATATTGCTGTTGACAGTGAGCGACAGGTATTGACCAAGAAGAAATAGTGAAGCCACAGATGTATT
TCTTCTTGGTCAATACCTGGTGCCTACTGCCTCGGACTTCAAGGGGCTAGAATTCGAGCAATTATCTTGT
TTACTAAAACTGAATACCTTGCTATCTCTTTGATACATTTTTACAAAGCTGAATTAAAATGGTATAAATT
AAATCACTTTTTTCAATTGACGCGTGATCTAATTCTACCGGGTAGGGGAGGCGCTTTTCCCAAGGCAGTC
TGGAGCATGCGCTTTAGCAGCCCCGCTGGGCACTTGGCGCTACACAAGTGGCCTCTGGCCTCGCACACAT
TCCACATCCACCGGTAGGCGCCAACCGGCTCCGTTCTTTGGTGGCCCCTTCGCGCCACCTTCTACTCCTC
CCCTAGTCAGGAAGTTCCCCCCCGCCCCGCAGCTCGCGTCGTGCAGGACGTGACAAATGGAAGTAGCACG
TCTCACTAGTCTCGTGCAGATGGACAGCACCGCTGAGCAATGGAAGCGGGTAGGCCTTTGGGGCAGCGGC
CAATAGCAGCTTTGCTCCTTCGCTTTCTGGGCTCAGAGGCTGGGAAGGGGTGGGTCCGGGGGCGGGCTCA
GGGGCGGGCTCAGGGGCGGGGCGGGCGCCCGAAGGTCCTCCGGAGGCCCGGCATTCTGCACGCTTCAAAA
GCGCACGTCTGCCGCGCTGTTCTCCTCTTCCTCATCTCCGGGCCTTTCGACCTGCAGCCAATATGGGATC
GGCCATTGAACAAGATGGATTGCACGCAGGTTCTCCGGCCGCTTGGGTGGAGAGGCTATTCGGCTATGAC
TGGGCACAACAGACAATCGGCTGCTCTGATGCCGCCGTGTTCCGGCTGTCAGCGCAGGGGCGCCCGGTTC
TTTTTGTCAAGACCGACCTGTCCGGTGCCCTGAATGAACTGCAGGACGAGGCAGCGCGGCTATCGTGGCT
GGCCACGACGGGCGTTCCTTGCGCAGCTGTGCTCGACGTTGTCACTGAAGCGGGAAGGGACTGGCTGCTA
TTGGGCGAAGTGCCGGGGCAGGATCTCCTGTCATCTCACCTTGCTCCTGCCGAGAAAGTATCCATCATGG
CTGATGCAATGCGGCGGCTGCATACGCTTGATCCGGCTACCTGCCCATTCGACCACCAAGCGAAACATCG
CATCGAGCGAGCACGTACTCGGATGGAAGCCGGTCTTGTCGATCAGGATGATCTGGACGAAGAGCATCAG
GGGCTCGCGCCAGCCGAACTGTTCGCCAGGCTCAAGGCGCGCATGCCCGACGGCGAGGATCTCGTCGTGA
CCCATGGCGATGCCTGCTTGCCGAATATCATGGTGGAAAATGGCCGCTTTTCTGGATTCATCGACTGTGG
CCGGCTGGGTGTGGCGGACCGCTATCAGGACATAGCGTTGGCTACCCGTGATATTGCTGAAGAGCTTGGC
GGCGAATGGGCTGACCGCTTCCTCGTGCTTTACGGTATCGCCGCTCCCGATTCGCAGCGCATCGCCTTCT
ATCGCCTTCTTGACGAGTTCTTCTGAGCAATTCCGCCCCCCCCCCCTAACGTTACTGGCCGAAGCCGCTT
GGAATAAGGCCGGTGTGCGTTTGTCTATATGTTATTTTCCACCATATTGCCGTCTTTTGGCAATGTGAGG
GCCCGGAAACCTGGCCCTGTCTTCTTGACGAGCATTCCTAGGGGTCTTTCCCCTCTCGCCAAAGGAATGC
AAGGTCTGTTGAATGTCGTGAAGGAAGCAGTTCCTCTGGAAGCTTCTTGAAGACAAACAACGTCTGTAGC
GACCCTTTGCAGGCAGCGGAACCCCCCACCTGGCGACAGGTGCCTCTGCGGCCAAAAGCCACGTGTATAA
GATACACCTGCAAAGGCGGCACAACCCCAGTGCCACGTTGTGAGTTGGATAGTTGTGGAAAGAGTCAAAT
GGCTCTCCTCAAGCGTATTCAACAAGGGGCTGAAGGATGCCCAGAAGGTACCCCATTGTATGGGATCTGA
TCTGGGGCCTCGGTGCACATGCTTTACATGTGTTTAGTCGAGGTTAAAAAAACGTCTAGGCCCCCCGAAC
CACGGGGACGTGGTTTTCCTTTGAAAAACACGATGATAATATGGCCACAACCATGGTGAGCAAGGGCGAG
GAGGATAACATGGCCATCATCAAGGAGTTCATGCGCTTCAAGGTGCACATGGAGGGCTCCGTGAACGGCC
ACGAGTTCGAGATCGAGGGCGAGGGCGAGGGCCGCCCCTACGAGGGCACCCAGACCGCCAAGCTGAAGGT
GACCAAGGGTGGCCCCCTGCCCTTCGCCTGGGACATCCTGTCCCCTCAGTTCATGTACGGCTCCAAGGCC
TACGTGAAGCACCCCGCCGACATCCCCGACTACTTGAAGCTGTCCTTCCCCGAGGGCTTCAAGTGGGAGC
GCGTGATGAACTTCGAGGACGGCGGCGTGGTGACCGTGACCCAGGACTCCTCCCTGCAGGACGGCGAGTT
CATCTACAAGGTGAAGCTGCGCGGCACCAACTTCCCCTCCGACGGCCCCGTAATGCAGAAGAAGACCATG
GGCTGGGAGGCCTCCTCCGAGCGGATGTACCCCGAGGACGGCGCCCTGAAGGGCGAGATCAAGCAGAGGC
TGAAGCTGAAGGACGGCGGCCACTACGACGCTGAGGTCAAGACCACCTACAAGGCCAAGAAGCCCGTGCA
GCTGCCCGGCGCCTACAACGTCAACATCAAGTTGGACATCACCTCCCACAACGAGGACTACACCATCGTG
GAACAGTACGAACGCGCCGAGGGCCGCCACTCCACCGGCGGCATGGACGAGCTGTACAAGTAAGTCGACC
TGCAGCCAAGCTTATCGATAAAATAAAAGATTTTATTTAGTCTCCAGAAAAAGGGGGGAATGAAAGACCC
CACCTGTAGGTTTGGCAAGCTAGCTTAAGTAACGCCATTTTGCAAGGCATGGAAAATACATAACTGAGAA
TAGAGAAGTTCAGATCAAGGTTAGGAACAGAGAGACAGCAGAATATGGGCCAAACAGGATATCTGTGGTA
AGCAGTTCCTGCCCCGGCTCAGGGCCAAGAACAGATGGTCCCCAGATGCGGTCCCGCCCTCAGCAGTTTC
TAGAGAACCATCAGATGTTTCCAGGGTGCCCCAAGGACCTGAAATGACCCTGTGCCTTATTTGAACTAAC
CAATCAGTTCGCTTCTCGCTTCTGTTCGCGCGCTTCTGCTCCCCGAGCTCAATAAAAGAGCCCACAACCC
CTCACTCGGCGCGCCAGTCCTCCGATAGACTGCGTCGCCCGGGTACCCGTGTATCCAATAAACCCTCTTG
CAGTTGCATCCGACTTGTGGTCTCGCTGTTCCTTGGGAGGGTCTCCTCTGAGTGATTGACTACCCGTCAG
CGGGGGTCTTTCATGGGTAACAGTTTCTTGAAGTTGGAGAACAACATTCTGAGGGTAGGAGTCGAATATT
AAGTAATCCTGACTCAATTAGCCACTGTTTTGAATCCACATACTCCAATACTCCTGAAATAGTTCATTAT
GGACAGCGCAGAAAGAGCTGGGGAGAATTGTGAAATTGTTATCCGCTCACAATTCCACACAACATACGAG
CCGGAAGCATAAAGTGTAAAGCCTGGGGTGCCTAATGAGTGAGCTAACTCACATTAATTGCGTTGCGCTC
ACTGCCCGCTTTCCAGTCGGGAAACCTGTCGTGCCAGCTGCATTAATGAATCGGCCAACGCGCGGGGAGA
GGCGGTTTGCGTATTGGGCGCTCTTCCGCTTCCTCGCTCACTGACTCGCTGCGCTCGGTCGTTCGGCTGC
GGCGAGCGGTATCAGCTCACTCAAAGGCGGTAATACGGTTATCCACAGAATCAGGGGATAACGCAGGAAA
GAACATGTGAGCAAAAGGCCAGCAAAAGGCCAGGAACCGTAAAAAGGCCGCGTTGCTGGCGTTTTTCCAT
AGGCTCCGCCCCCCTGACGAGCATCACAAAAATCGACGCTCAAGTCAGAGGTGGCGAAACCCGACAGGAC
TATAAAGATACCAGGCGTTTCCCCCTGGAAGCTCCCTCGTGCGCTCTCCTGTTCCGACCCTGCCGCTTAC
CGGATACCTGTCCGCCTTTCTCCCTTCGGGAAGCGTGGCGCTTTCTCATAGCTCACGCTGTAGGTATCTC
AGTTCGGTGTAGGTCGTTCGCTCCAAGCTGGGCTGTGTGCACGAACCCCCCGTTCAGCCCGACCGCTGCG
CCTTATCCGGTAACTATCGTCTTGAGTCCAACCCGGTAAGACACGACTTATCGCCACTGGCAGCAGCCAC
TGGTAACAGGATTAGCAGAGCGAGGTATGTAGGCGGTGCTACAGAGTTCTTGAAGTGGTGGCCTAACTAC
GGCTACACTAGAAGAACAGTATTTGGTATCTGCGCTCTGCTGAAGCCAGTTACCTTCGGAAAAAGAGTTG
GTAGCTCTTGATCCGGCAAACAAACCACCGCTGGTAGCGGTGGTTTTTTTGTTTGCAAGCAGCAGATTAC
GCGCAGAAAAAAAGGATCTCAAGAAGATCCTTTGATCTTTTCTACGGGGTCTGACGCTCAGTGGAACGAA
AACTCACGTTAAGGGATTTTGGTCATGAGATTATCAAAAAGGATCTTCACCTAGATCCTTTTAAATTAAA
AATGAAGTTTTAAATCAATCTAAAGTATATATGAGTAAACTTGGTCTGACAGTTACCAATGCTTAATCAG
TGAGGCACCTATCTCAGCGATCTGTCTATTTCGTTCATCCATAGTTGCCTGACTCCCCGTCGTGTAGATA
ACTACGATACGGGAGGGCTTACCATCTGGCCCCAGTGCTGCAATGATACCGCGAGACCCACGCTCACCGG
CTCCAGATTTATCAGCAATAAACCAGCCAGCCGGAAGGGCCGAGCGCAGAAGTGGTCCTGCAACTTTATC
CGCCTCCATCCAGTCTATTAATTGTTGCCGGGAAGCTAGAGTAAGTAGTTCGCCAGTTAATAGTTTGCGC
AACGTTGTTGCCATTGCTACAGGCATCGTGGTGTCACGCTCGTCGTTTGGTATGGCTTCATTCAGCTCCG
GTTCCCAACGATCAAGGCGAGTTACATGATCCCCCATGTTGTGCAAAAAAGCGGTTAGCTCCTTCGGTCC
TCCGATCGTTGTCAGAAGTAAGTTGGCCGCAGTGTTATCACTCATGGTTATGGCAGCACTGCATAATTCT
CTTACTGTCATGCCATCCGTAAGATGCTTTTCTGTGACTGGTGAGTACTCAACCAAGTCATTCTGAGAAT
AGTGTATGCGGCGACCGAGTTGCTCTTGCCCGGCGTCAATACGGGATAATACCGCGCCACATAGCAGAAC
TTTAAAAGTGCTCATCATTGGAAAACGTTCTTCGGGGCGAAAACTCTCAAGGATCTTACCGCTGTTGAGA
TCCAGTTCGATGTAACCCACTCGTGCACCCAACTGATCTTCAGCATCTTTTACTTTCACCAGCGTTTCTG
GGTGAGCAAAAACAGGAAGGCAAAATGCCGCAAAAAAGGGAATAAGGGCGACACGGAAATGTTGAATACT
CATACTCTTCCTTTTTCAATATTATTGAAGCATTTATCAGGGTTATTGTCTCATGAGCGGATACATATTT
GAATGTATTTAGAAAAATAAACAAATAGGGGTTCCGCGCACATTTCCCCGAAAAGTGCCACCTGACGTCT
AAGAAACCATTATTATCATGACATTAACCTATAAAAATAGGCGTATCACGAGGCCCTTTCGTCTCGCGCG
TTTCGGTGATGACGGTGAAAACCTCTGACACATGCAGCTCCCGGAGACGGTCACAGCTTGTCTGTAAGCG
GATGCCGGGAGCAGACAAGCCCGTCAGGGCGCGTCAGCGGGTGTTGGCGGGTGTCGGGGCTGGCTTAACT
ATGCGGCATCAGAGCAGATTGTACTGAGAGTGCACCATATGCGGTGTGAAATACCGCACAGATGCGTAAG
GAGAAAATACCGCATCAGGCGCCATTCGCCATTCAGGCTGCGCAACTGTTGGGAAGGGCGATCGGTGCGG
GCCTCTTCGCTATTACGCCAGCTGGCGAAAGGGGGATGTGCTGCAAGGCGATTAAGTTGGGTAACGCCAG
GGTTTTCCCAGTCACGACGTTGTAAAACGACGGCGCAAGGAATGGTGCATGCAAGGAGATGGCGCCCAAC
AGTCCCCCGGCCACGGGGCCTGCCACCATACCCACGCCGAAACAAGCGCTCATGAGCCCGAAGTGGCGAG
CCCGATCTTCCCCATCGGTGATGTCGGCGATATAGGCGCCAGCAACCGCACCTGTGGCGCCGGTGATGCC
GGCCACGATGCGTCCGGCGTAGAGGCGATTAGTCCAATTTGTTAAAGACAGGATATCAGTGGTCCAGGCT
CTAGTTTTGACTCAACAATATCACCAGCTGAAGCCTATAGAGTACGAGCCATAGATAAAATAAAAGATTT
TATTTAGTCTCCAGAAAAAGGGGGGAA
